>Addgene plasmid #57593 | tdEos-CD36-C-10 | depositor partial sequence | sequence record 88742 | insert sequence
GACGTCAGATCCGCTAGCGCTACCGGTCGCCACCATGAGTGCGATTAAGCCAGACATGAAGATCAACCTC
CGTATGGAAGGCAACGTAAACGGGCACCACTTTGTGATCGACGGAGATGGTACAGGCAAGCCTTTTGAGG
GAAAACAGAGTATGGATCTTGAAGTCAAAGAGGGCGGACCTCTGCCTTTTGCCTTTGATATCCTGACCAC
TGCATTCCATTACGGCAACAGGGTATTCGCCGAATATCCAGACCACATACAAGACTATTTTAAGCAGTCG
TTTCCTAAGGGGTATTCGTGGGAACGAAGCTTGACTTTCGAAGACGGGGGCATTTGCATTGCCAGAAACG
ACATAACAATGGAAGGGGACACTTTCTATAATAAAGTTCGATTTCACGGTGTAAACTTTCCCGCCAATGG
TCCAGTTATGCAGAAGAAGACGCTGAAATGGGAGCCCTCCACTGAGAAAATGTATGTGCGTGATGGAGTG
CTGACTGGTGATATTCGCATGGCTTTGTTGCTTGAAGGAAATGCCCATTACCGATGTGACTTCAGAACTA
CTTACAAAGCTAAGGAGAAGGGTGTCAAGTTACCAGGCTACCACTTTGTGGACCACTGCATTGAGATTTT
AAGCCATGACAAAGATTACAACAAGGTTAAGCTGTATGAGCATGCTGTTGCTCATTCTGGATTGCCTGAC
AATGCCAGACGATCCGGTAGCGGTCACGGTACTGGTTCTACTGGTTCTGGTTCTTCTGAGAGTGCGATTA
AGCCAGACATGAAGATCAACCTCCGTATGGAAGGCAACGTAAACGGGCACCACTTTGTGATCGACGGAGA
TGGTACAGGCAAGCCTTTTGAGGGAAAACAGAGTATGGATCTTGAAGTCAAAGAGGGCGGACCTCTGCCT
TTTGCCTTTGATATCCTGACCACTGCATTCCATTACGGCAACAGGGTATTCGCCGAATATCCAGACCACA
TACAAGACTATTTTAAGCAGTCGTTTCCTAAGGGGTATTCGTGGGAACGAAGCTTGACTTTCGAAGACGG
GGGCATTTGCATTGCCAGAAACGACATAACAATGGAAGGGGACACTTTCTATAATAAAGTTCGATTTCAC
GGTGTAAACTTTCCCGCCAATGGTCCAGTTATGCAGAAGAAGACGCTGAAATGGGAGCCCTCCACTGAGA
AAATGTATGTGCGTGATGGAGTGCTGACTGGTGATATTCGCATGGCTTTGTTGCTTGAAGGAAATGCCCA
TTACCGATGTGACTTCAGAACTACTTACAAAGCTAAGGAGAAGGGTGTCAAGTTACCAGGCTACCACTTT
GTGGACCACTGCATTGAGATTTTAAGCCATGACAAAGATTACAACAAGGTTAAGCTGTATGAGCATGCTG
TTGCTCATTCTGGATTGCCTGACAATGCCAGACGATCCGGACTCAGATCTGGCAGCAGTGGAGGTGGCTG
TGACCGGAACTGTGGGCTCATCGCTGGGGCTGTCATTGGTGCTGTCCTGGCTGTGTTTGGAGGTATTCTA
ATGCCAGTTGGAGACCTGCTTATCCAGAAGACAATTAAAAAGCAAGTTGTCCTCGAAGAAGGTACAATTG
CTTTTAAAAATTGGGTTAAAACAGGCACAGAAGTTTACAGACAGTTTTGGATCTTTGATGTGCAAAATCC
ACAGGAAGTGATGATGAACAGCAGCAACATTCAAGTTAAGCAAAGAGGTCCTTATACGTACAGAGTTCGT
TTTCTAGCCAAGGAAAATGTAACCCAGGACGCTGAGGACAACACAGTCTCTTTCCTGCAGCCCAATGGTG
CCATCTTCGAACCTTCACTATCAGTTGGAACAGAGGCTGACAACTTCACAGTTCTCAATCTGGCTGTGGC
AGCTGCATCCCATATCTATCAAAATCAATTTGTTCAAATGATCCTCAATTCACTTATTAACAAGTCAAAA
TCTTCTATGTTCCAAGTCAGAACTTTGAGAGAACTGTTATGGGGCTATAGGGATCCATTTTTGAGTTTGG
TTCCGTACCCTGTTACTACCACAGTTGGTCTGTTTTATCCTTACAACAATACTGCAGATGGAGTTTATAA
AGTTTTCAATGGAAAAGATAACATAAGTAAAGTTGCCATAATCGACACATATAAAGGTAAAAGGAATCTG
TCCTATTGGGAAAGTCACTGCGACATGATTAATGGTACAGATGCAGCCTCATTTCCACCTTTTGTTGAGA
AAAGCCAGGTATTGCAGTTCTTTTCTTCTGATATTTGCAGGTCAATCTATGCTGTATTTGAATCCGACGT
TAATCTGAAAGGAATCCCTGTGTATAGATTTGTTCTTCCATCCAAGGCCTTTGCCTCTCCAGTTGAAAAC
CCAGACAACTATTGTTTCTGCACAGAAAAAATTATCTCAAAAAATTGTACATCATATGGTGTGCTAGACA
TCAGCAAATGCAAAGAAGGGAGACCTGTGTACATTTCACTTCCTCATTTTCTGTATGCAAGTCCTGATGT
TTCAGAACCTATTGATGGATTAAACCCAAATGAAGAAGAACATAGGACATACTTGGATATTGAACCTATA
ACTGGATTCACTTTACAATTTGCAAAACGGCTGCAGGTCAACCTATTGGTCAAGCCATCAGAAAAAATTC
AAGTATTAAAGAATCTGAAGAGGAACTATATTGTGCCTATTCTTTGGCTTAATGAGACTGGGACCATTGG
TGATGAGAAGGCAAACATGTTCAGAAGTCAAGTAACTGGAAAAATAAACCTCCTTGGCCTGATAGAAATG
ATCTTACTCAGTGTTGGTGTGGTGATGTTTGTTGCTTTTATGATTTCATATTGTGCATGCAGATCGAAAA
CAATAAAATAAGAATTCTGCAGTCGACGGTACCGCGGGCCCGGGATCCACCGGATCTAAGATAACTGATC
ATAATCAGCCATACCACATTT
