[The description below was written by a language model from this plasmid's Addgene catalogue record.]
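Description:
tdEos-CD36-C-10 is a mammalian expression plasmid built on the tdEos-C1 backbone (about 4.75 kb without the insert), designed to express human CD36 as a fluorescent fusion protein. It is maintained as a high-copy plasmid in E. coli under kanamycin selection, and it carries a neomycin resistance marker so that transfected mammalian cells can be selected with G418. No feature table accompanies the record, so the replication origins and the arrangement of the resistance cassette are not stated, and the cloning method is listed as unknown.

The payload is the human CD36 coding sequence, which encodes a scavenger receptor and fatty acid translocase also known as platelet glycoprotein IV. It is expressed from the CMV promoter, a strong constitutive promoter in most mammalian cell lines. The tdEos tag comes from the backbone and sits at the N-terminus of CD36, and the listed 3′ sequencing primer suggests an SV40 polyadenylation signal downstream. The "C-10" in the name probably refers to the C-type vector layout and a ten-residue linker between tag and insert, but the record does not confirm this.

tdEos is a tandem-dimer form of the photoconvertible protein Eos. It starts in a green state (excitation 505 nm, emission 516 nm) and is switched by violet or near-UV light to a red state (excitation 569 nm, emission 581 nm). The record gives the expected localization as membrane. The construct therefore serves as a membrane marker for live-cell imaging, for photoconversion-based tracking of selected protein populations, and for single-molecule localization methods such as PALM.
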