Addgene plasmid #57593: tdEos-CD36-C-10
Purpose: Localization: Membrane, Excitation: 505 / 569, Emission: 516 / 581
Depositing lab: Michael Davidson. Depositing organization: Florida State University, Tallahassee.
Backbone
  Vector backbone: tdEos-C1
  Backbone size w/o insert (bp): 4750
  Vector type: Mammalian Expression
  Selectable markers: Neomycin (select with G418)
Growth in bacteria
  Bacterial resistance: Kanamycin, 50 μg/mL
  Growth temperature: 37°C
  Growth strain: DH5alpha
  Copy number: High Copy
Gene/Insert
  Gene/Insert name: CD36 (alt name: NM_001127444.1)
  Species: H. sapiens (human)
  Entrez Gene: CD36 (a.k.a. BDPLT10, CHDS7, FAT, GP3B, GP4, GPIV, PASIV, SCARB3)
  Promoter: CMV
  Tag / fusion protein: tdEos (N terminal on backbone)
  Cloning method: Unknown
  Sequencing primers: 5′ CMV-F; 3′ SV40pA-R
Terms and licenses: Academic/Nonprofit Terms; Industry Terms
Depositor comments: . Excitation = 505 / 569; Emission = 516 / 581
How to cite: tdEos-CD36-C-10 was a gift from Michael Davidson (Addgene plasmid # 57593 ; http://n2t.net/addgene:57593 ; RRID:Addgene_57593)
